Addgene plasmid #25040: pBabe-puro-miR-9 sponge
Depositing lab: Bob Weinberg. Depositing organization: Whitehead Institute for Biomedical Research. Publication: miR-9, a MYC/MYCN-activated microRNA, regulates E-cadherin and cancer metastasis. Ma L, Young J, Prabhala H, Pan E, Mestdagh P, Muth D, Teruya-Feldstein J, Reinhardt F, Onder TT, Valastyan S, Westermann F, Speleman F, Vandesompele J, Weinberg RA. Nat Cell Biol. 2010 Mar . 12(3):247-56. 10.1038/ncb2024 PubMed 20173740.
Backbone
  Vector backbone: pBabe-puro
  Backbone manufacturer: Bob Weinberg, Addgene plasmid 1764
  Backbone size w/o insert (bp): 5169
  Vector type: Mammalian Expression, Retroviral
  Selectable markers: Puromycin
Growth in bacteria
  Bacterial resistance: Ampicillin, 100 μg/mL
  Growth temperature: 37°C
  Growth strain: DH5alpha
  Copy number: High Copy
Gene/Insert
  Gene/Insert name: miR-9 sponge
  Insert size (bp): 186
  Tag / fusion protein: d2EGFP (N terminal on insert)
  Cloning method: Restriction Enzyme; 5′ cloning site BamHI (unknown if destroyed); 3′ cloning site SalI (unknown if destroyed)
  Sequencing primers: 5′ pBABE 5'; 3′ pBABE 3'
Terms and licenses: Academic/Nonprofit Terms; Industry Terms: Not Available to Industry
Depositor comments: 8 tandem binding sites to human miR-9. Repeated sequence is TCATACAGCTATATACCAAAGA. Annealed oligonucleotides for tandem miR-9-binding sites were ligated into the pcDNA5-CMV-d2eGFP vector (Invitrogen) digested with XhoI and ApaI. The gfp mRNA, along with the miR-9 sponge sequence in the 3′ UTR was then subcloned into the pBabe-puro vector digested with BamHI and SalI. Please note that the total insert size between BamHI and SalI is approximately 1327bp, as it includes d2EGFP, the miR-9 binding sites and a BGH polyA terminator.
How to cite: pBabe-puro-miR-9 sponge was a gift from Bob Weinberg (Addgene plasmid # 25040 ; http://n2t.net/addgene:25040 ; RRID:Addgene_25040)
