[The description below was written by a language model from this plasmid's Addgene catalogue record and pLannotate feature annotations shown in this document.]
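Description:
pBabe-puro-miR-9 sponge is a Moloney murine leukemia virus-based retroviral vector for mammalian expression, built on the pBabe-puro backbone and designed to inhibit human miR-9 by competitive sequestration. In bacteria it is maintained through a high-copy ColE1/pUC-type origin and selected with ampicillin via the β-lactamase gene and its own promoter. The viral portion is flanked by MMLV long terminal repeats and carries a packaging signal followed by a truncated gag segment lacking its start codon. Together these allow the genomic RNA to be encapsidated when viral proteins are supplied in trans by packaging cells.

The payload, cloned between BamHI and SalI, is an mRNA encoding d2EGFP, a destabilized EGFP fused to a degradation domain from mouse ornithine decarboxylase, giving a half-life of about two hours. According to the depositor, its 3′ UTR carries eight tandem binding sites for human miR-9, followed by a bovine growth hormone polyadenylation signal. The sponge sites are not annotated in the feature table but would lie in the gap between the d2EGFP coding sequence and the poly(A) signal. No dedicated internal promoter is annotated upstream of d2EGFP, so, as is usual for pBabe vectors, transcription presumably comes from the 5′ LTR. Downstream, an SV40 early promoter drives puromycin N-acetyltransferase, allowing selection of stably transduced cells.

The abundant decoy transcript soaks up miR-9 and relieves repression of its endogenous targets, while the short-lived GFP marks expressing cells. The associated publication concerns miR-9 regulation of E-cadherin and cancer metastasis, consistent with use in stable miR-9 loss-of-function studies.
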