Features (pLannotate 1.2.2; 14 found; start..end, strand, type, name):
      1..470     +  LTR            LTR: long terminal repeat from Moloney murine leukemia virus
    594..868     +  misc_feature   MESV Ψ (fragment): packaging signal of murine embryonic stem cell virus
    935..1351    +  CDS            gag (truncated): truncated Moloney murine leukemia virus (MMLV) gag gene lacking the start codon
   1375..2220    +  CDS            d2EGFP: EGFP destabilized by fusion to residues 422-461 of mouse ornithine decarboxylase, giving an in vivo half-life of ~2 hours mammalian codon-optimized
   2442..2666    +  polyA_signal   bGH poly(A) signal: bovine growth hormone polyadenylation signal
   2670..2691    +  promoter       SV40 promoter (fragment): SV40 enhancer and early promoter
   2708..3037    +  promoter       SV40 promoter: SV40 enhancer and early promoter
   3047..3646    +  CDS            PuroR: puromycin N-acetyltransferase; pac from Streptomyces alboniger; confers resistance to puromycin
   3745..3866    +  LTR            3' LTR (ΔU3) (fragment): self-inactivating 3' long terminal repeat (LTR) from Moloney murine leukemia virus
   3867..4336    +  LTR            LTR: long terminal repeat from Moloney murine leukemia virus
   4402..4454    -  CDS            lacI (fragment): lac repressor; lacI; The lac repressor binds to the lac operator to inhibit transcription in E. coli. This inhibition can be relieved by adding lactose or isopropyl-β-D-thiogalactopyranoside (IPTG).
   4637..5225    -  rep_origin     ori: high-copy-number ColE1/pMB1/pBR322/pUC origin of replication
   5385..6245    -  CDS            AmpR: β-lactamase; bla; confers resistance to ampicillin, carbenicillin, and related antibiotics
   6246..6350    -  promoter       AmpR promoter: bla
>Addgene plasmid #25040 | pBabe-puro-miR-9 sponge | addgene full sequence | sequence record 148156 | Addgene NGS result
CTGAATATGGGCCAAACAGGATATCTGTGGTAAGCAGTTCCTGCCCCGGCTCAGGGCCAAGAACAGATGG
AACAGCTGAATATGGGCCAAACAGGATATCTGTGGTAAGCAGTTCCTGCCCCGGCTCAGGGCCAAGAACA
GATGGTCCCCAGATGCGGTCCAGCCCTCAGCAGTTTCTAGAGAACCATCAGATGTTTCCAGGGTGCCCCA
AGGACCTGAAATGACCCTGTGCCTTATTTGAACTAACCAATCAGTTCGCTTCTCGCTTCTGTTCGCGCGC
TTCTGCTCCCCGAGCTCAATAAAAGAGCCCACAACCCCTCACTCGGGGCGCCAGTCCTCCGATTGACTGA
GTCGCCCGGGTACCCGTGTATCCAATAAACCCTCTTGCAGTTGCATCCGACTTGTGGTCTCGCTGTTCCT
TGGGAGGGTCTCCTCTGAGTGATTGACTACCCGTCAGCGGGGGTCTTTCATTTGGGGGCTCGTCCGGGAT
CGGGAGACCCCTGCCCAGGGACCACCGACCCACCACCGGGAGGCAAGCTGGCCAGCAACTTATCTGTGTC
TGTCCGATTGTCTAGTGTCTATGACTGATTTTATGCGCCTGCGTCGGTACTAGTTAGCTAACTAGCTCTG
TATCTGGCGGACCCGTGGTGGAACTGACGAGTTCTGAACACCCGGCCGCAACCCTGGGAGACGTCCCAGG
GACTTTGGGGGCCGTTTTTGTGGCCCGACCTGAGGAAGGGAGTCGATGTGGAATCCGACCCCGTCAGGAT
ATGTGGTTCTGGTAGGAGACGAGAACCTAAAACAGTTCCCGCCTCCGTCTGAATTTTTGCTTTCGGTTTG
GAACCGAAGCCGCGCGTCTTGTCTGCTGCAGCGCTGCAGCATCGTTCTGTGTTGTCTCTGTCTGACTGTG
TTTCTGTATTTGTCTGAAAATTAGGGCCAGACTGTTACCACTCCCTTAAGTTTGACCTTAGGTCACTGGA
AAGATGTCGAGCGGATCGCTCACAACCAGTCGGTAGATGTCAAGAAGAGACGTTGGGTTACCTTCTGCTC
TGCAGAATGGCCAACCTTTAACGTCGGATGGCCGCGAGACGGCACCTTTAACCGAGACCTCATCACCCAG
GTTAAGATCAAGGTCTTTTCACCTGGCCCGCATGGACACCCAGACCAGGTCCCCTACATCGTGACCTGGG
AAGCCTTGGCTTTTGACCCCCCTCCCTGGGTCAAGCCCTTTGTACACCCTAAGCCTCCGCCTCCTCTTCC
TCCATCCGCCCCGTCTCTCCCCCTTGAACCTCCTCGTTCGACCCCGCCTCGATCCTCCCTTTATCCAGCC
CTCACTCCTTCTCTAGGCGCCGGCCGGATCCACCGGTCGCCACCATGGTGAGCAAGGGCGAGGAGCTGTT
CACCGGGGTGGTGCCCATCCTGGTCGAGCTGGACGGCGACGTAAACGGCCACAAGTTCAGCGTGTCCGGC
GAGGGCGAGGGCGATGCCACCTACGGCAAGCTGACCCTGAAGTTCATCTGCACCACCGGCAAGCTGCCCG
TGCCCTGGCCCACCCTCGTGACCACCCTGACCTACGGCGTGCAGTGCTTCAGCCGCTACCCCGACCACAT
GAAGCAGCACGACTTCTTCAAGTCCGCCATGCCCGAAGGCTACGTCCAGGAGCGCACCATCTTCTTCAAG
GACGACGGCAACTACAAGACCCGCGCCGAGGTGAAGTTCGAGGGCGACACCCTGGTGAACCGCATCGAGC
TGAAGGGCATCGACTTCAAGGAGGACGGCAACATCCTGGGGCACAAGCTGGAGTACAACTACAACAGCCA
CAACGTCTATATCATGGCCGACAAGCAGAAGAACGGCATCAAGGTGAACTTCAAGATCCGCCACAACATC
GAGGACGGCAGCGTGCAGCTCGCCGACCACTACCAGCAGAACACCCCCATCGGCGACGGCCCCGTGCTGC
TGCCCGACAACCACTACCTGAGCACCCAGTCCGCCCTGAGCAAAGACCCCAACGAGAAGCGCGATCACAT
GGTCCTGCTGGAGTTCGTGACCGCCGCCGGGATCACTCTCGGCATGGACGAGCTGTACAAGAAGCTTAGC
CATGGCTTCCCGCCGGAGGTGGAGGAGCAGGATGATGGCACGCTGCCCATGTCTTGTGCCCAGGAGAGCG
GGATGGACCGTCACCCTGCAGCCTGTGCTTCTGCTAGGATCAATGTGTAGGCGGCCGCCTCGAGTCATAC
AGCTATATACCAAAGATCATACAGCTATATACCAAAGATCATACAGCTATATACCAAAGATCATACAGCT
ATATACCAAAGATCATACAGCTATATACCAAAGATCATACAGCTATATACCAAAGATCATACAGCTATAT
ACCAAAGATCATACAGCTATATACCAAAGAGGGCCCGTTTAAACCCGCTGATCAGCCTCGACTGTGCCTT
CTAGTTGCCAGCCATCTGTTGTTTGCCCCTCCCCCGTGCCTTCCTTGACCCTGGAAGGTGCCACTCCCAC
TGTCCTTTCCTAATAAAATGAGGAAATTGCATCGCATTGTCTGAGTAGGTGTCATTCTATTCTGGGGGGT
GGGGTGGGGCAGGACAGCAAGGGGGAGGATTGGGAAGACAATAGCAGGCATGCTGGGGATGCGGTGGGCT
CTATGGCTTCTGAGGCGGAAAGAACCAGCTGGTCGACCCTGTGGAATGTGTGTCAGTTAGGGTGTGGAAA
GTCCCCAGGCTCCCCAGCAGGCAGAAGTATGCAAAGCATGCATCTCAATTAGTCAGCAACCAGGTGTGGA
AAGTCCCCAGGCTCCCCAGCAGGCAGAAGTATGCAAAGCATGCATCTCAATTAGTCAGCAACCATAGTCC
CGCCCCTAACTCCGCCCATCCCGCCCCTAACTCCGCCCAGTTCCGCCCATTCTCCGCCCCATGGCTGACT
AATTTTTTTTATTTATGCAGAGGCCGAGGCCGCCTCGGCCTCTGAGCTATTCCAGAAGTAGTGAGGAGGC
TTTTTTGGAGGCCTAGGCTTTTGCAAAAAGCTTACCATGACCGAGTACAAGCCCACGGTGCGCCTCGCCA
CCCGCGACGACGTCCCCAGGGCCGTACGCACCCTCGCCGCCGCGTTCGCCGACTACCCCGCCACGCGCCA
CACCGTCGATCCGGACCGCCACATCGAGCGGGTCACCGAGCTGCAAGAACTCTTCCTCACGCGCGTCGGG
CTCGACATCGGCAAGGTGTGGGTCGCGGACGACGGCGCCGCGGTGGCGGTCTGGACCACGCCGGAGAGCG
TCGAAGCGGGGGCGGTGTTCGCCGAGATCGGCCCGCGCATGGCCGAGTTGAGCGGTTCCCGGCTGGCCGC
GCAGCAACAGATGGAAGGCCTCCTGGCGCCGCACCGGCCCAAGGAGCCCGCGTGGTTCCTGGCCACCGTC
GGCGTCTCGCCCGACCACCAGGGCAAGGGTCTGGGCAGCGCCGTCGTGCTCCCCGGAGTGGAGGCGGCCG
AGCGCGCCGGGGTGCCCGCCTTCCTGGAGACCTCCGCGCCCCGCAACCTCCCCTTCTACGAGCGGCTCGG
CTTCACCGTCACCGCCGACGTCGAGGTGCCCGAAGGACCGCGCACCTGGTGCATGACCCGCAAGCCCGGT
GCCTGACGCCCGCCCCACGACCCGCAGCGCCCGACCGAAAGGAGCGCACGACCCCATGCATCGATAAAAT
AAAAGATTTTATTTAGTCTCCAGAAAAAGGGGGGAATGAAAGACCCCACCTGTAGGTTTGGCAAGCTAGC
TTAAGTAACGCCATTTTGCAAGGCATGGAAAAATACATAACTGAGAATAGAGAAGTTCAGATCAAGGTCA
GGAACAGATGGAACAGCTGAATATGGGCCAAACAGGATATCTGTGGTAAGCAGTTCCTGCCCCGGCTCAG
GGCCAAGAACAGATGGAACAGCTGAATATGGGCCAAACAGGATATCTGTGGTAAGCAGTTCCTGCCCCGG
CTCAGGGCCAAGAACAGATGGTCCCCAGATGCGGTCCAGCCCTCAGCAGTTTCTAGAGAACCATCAGATG
TTTCCAGGGTGCCCCAAGGACCTGAAATGACCCTGTGCCTTATTTGAACTAACCAATCAGTTCGCTTCTC
GCTTCTGTTCGCGCGCTTCTGCTCCCCGAGCTCAATAAAAGAGCCCACAACCCCTCACTCGGGGCGCCAG
TCCTCCGATTGACTGAGTCGCCCGGGTACCCGTGTATCCAATAAACCCTCTTGCAGTTGCATCCGACTTG
TGGTCTCGCTGTTCCTTGGGAGGGTCTCCTCTGAGTGATTGACTACCCGTCAGCGGGGGTCTTTCACATG
CAGCATGTATCAAAATTAATTTGGTTTTTTTTCTTAAGTATTTACATTAAATGGCCATAGTTGCATTAAT
GAATCGGCCAACGCGCGGGGAGAGGCGGTTTGCGTATTGGGCGCTCTTCCGCTTCCTCGCTCACTGACTC
GCTGCGCTCGGTCGTTCGGCTGCGGCGAGCGGTATCAGCTCACTCAAAGGCGGTAATACGGTTATCCACA
GAATCAGGGGATAACGCAGGAAAGAACATGTGAGCAAAAGGCCAGCAAAAGGCCAGGAACCGTAAAAAGG
CCGCGTTGCTGGCGTTTTTCCATAGGCTCCGCCCCCCTGACGAGCATCACAAAAATCGACGCTCAAGTCA
GAGGTGGCGAAACCCGACAGGACTATAAAGATACCAGGCGTTTCCCCCTGGAAGCTCCCTCGTGCGCTCT
CCTGTTCCGACCCTGCCGCTTACCGGATACCTGTCCGCCTTTCTCCCTTCGGGAAGCGTGGCGCTTTCTC
ATAGCTCACGCTGTAGGTATCTCAGTTCGGTGTAGGTCGTTCGCTCCAAGCTGGGCTGTGTGCACGAACC
CCCCGTTCAGCCCGACCGCTGCGCCTTATCCGGTAACTATCGTCTTGAGTCCAACCCGGTAAGACACGAC
TTATCGCCACTGGCAGCAGCCACTGGTAACAGGATTAGCAGAGCGAGGTATGTAGGCGGTGCTACAGAGT
TCTTGAAGTGGTGGCCTAACTACGGCTACACTAGAAGAACAGTATTTGGTATCTGCGCTCTGCTGAAGCC
AGTTACCTTCGGAAAAAGAGTTGGTAGCTCTTGATCCGGCAAACAAACCACCGCTGGTAGCGGTGGTTTT
TTTGTTTGCAAGCAGCAGATTACGCGCAGAAAAAAAGGATCTCAAGAAGATCCTTTGATCTTTTCTACGG
GGTCTGACGCTCAGTGGAACGAAAACTCACGTTAAGGGATTTTGGTCATGAGATTATCAAAAAGGATCTT
CACCTAGATCCTTTTGCGGCCGCAAATCAATCTAAAGTATATATGAGTAAACTTGGTCTGACAGTTACCA
ATGCTTAATCAGTGAGGCACCTATCTCAGCGATCTGTCTATTTCGTTCATCCATAGTTGCCTGACTCCCC
GTCGTGTAGATAACTACGATACGGGAGGGCTTACCATCTGGCCCCAGTGCTGCAATGATACCGCGAGACC
CACGCTCACCGGCTCCAGATTTATCAGCAATAAACCAGCCAGCCGGAAGGGCCGAGCGCAGAAGTGGTCC
TGCAACTTTATCCGCCTCCATCCAGTCTATTAATTGTTGCCGGGAAGCTAGAGTAAGTAGTTCGCCAGTT
AATAGTTTGCGCAACGTTGTTGCCATTGCTACAGGCATCGTGGTGTCACGCTCGTCGTTTGGTATGGCTT
CATTCAGCTCCGGTTCCCAACGATCAAGGCGAGTTACATGATCCCCCATGTTGTGCAAAAAAGCGGTTAG
CTCCTTCGGTCCTCCGATCGTTGTCAGAAGTAAGTTGGCCGCAGTGTTATCACTCATGGTTATGGCAGCA
CTGCATAATTCTCTTACTGTCATGCCATCCGTAAGATGCTTTTCTGTGACTGGTGAGTACTCAACCAAGT
CATTCTGAGAATAGTGTATGCGGCGACCGAGTTGCTCTTGCCCGGCGTCAATACGGGATAATACCGCGCC
ACATAGCAGAACTTTAAAAGTGCTCATCATTGGAAAACGTTCTTCGGGGCGAAAACTCTCAAGGATCTTA
CCGCTGTTGAGATCCAGTTCGATGTAACCCACTCGTGCACCCAACTGATCTTCAGCATCTTTTACTTTCA
CCAGCGTTTCTGGGTGAGCAAAAACAGGAAGGCAAAATGCCGCAAAAAAGGGAATAAGGGCGACACGGAA
ATGTTGAATACTCATACTCTTCCTTTTTCAATATTATTGAAGCATTTATCAGGGTTATTGTCTCATGAGC
GGATACATATTTGAATGTATTTAGAAAAATAAACAAATAGGGGTTCCGCGCACATTTCCCCGAAAAGTGC
CACCTGCAGC
