>Addgene plasmid #25040 | pBabe-puro-miR-9 sponge | addgene partial sequence | sequence record 30995 | 25040 with pBABE-5
TCGCCACCATGGTGAGCAAGGGGCGAGGAGCTGTTCACCGGGGTGGTGCCCATCCTGGTCGAGCTGGACG
GCGACGTAAACGGCCACAAGTTCAGCGTGTCCGGCGAGGGCGAGGGCGATGCCACCTACGGCAAGCTGAC
CCTGAAGTTCATCTGCACCACCGGCAAGCTGCCCGTGCCCTGGCCCACCCTCGTGACCACCCTGACCTAC
GGCGTGCAGTGCTTCAGCCGCTACCCCGACCACATGAAGCAGCACGACTTCTTCAAGTCCGCCATGCCCG
AAGGCTACGTCCAGGAGCGCACCATCTTCTTCAAGGACGACGGCAACTACAAGACCCGCGCCGAGGTGAA
GTTCGAGGGCGACACCCTGGTGAACCGCATCGAGCTGAAGGGCATCGACTTCAAGGAGGACGGCAACATC
CTGGGGCACAAGCTGGAGTACAACTACAACAGCCACAACGTCTATATCATGGCCGACAAGCAGAAGAACG
GCATCAAGGTGAACTTCAAGATCCGCCACAACATCGAGGACGGCAGCGTGCAGCTCGCCGACCACTACCA
GCAGAACACCCCCATCGGCGACGGCCCCGTGCTGCTGCCCGACAACCACTACCTGAGCACCCAGTCCGCC
CTGAGCAAAGACCCCAACGAGAAGCGCGATCACATGGTCCTGCTGGAGTTCGTGACCGCCGCCGGGATCA
CTCTCGGCATGGACGAGCTGTACAAGAAGCTTAGCCATGGCTTCCCGCCGGAGGTGGAGGAGCAGGATGA
TGGCACGCTGCCCATGTCTTGTGCCCAGGAGAGCGGGATGGACCGTCACCCTGCAGCCTGTGCTTCTGCT
AGGATCAATGTGTAGGCGGCCGCCTCGAGTCATACAGCTATATACCAAAGATCATACAGCTATATACCAA
AGATCATACAGCTATATACCAAAGATCATACAGCTATATACCAAAGATCATACAGCTATATACCAA
