>Addgene plasmid #25040 | pBabe-puro-miR-9 sponge | addgene partial sequence | sequence record 149349 | EGFP-C 5'-CATGGTCCTGCTGGAGTTCGTG-3'
GAGCTGTACAAGAAGCTTAGCCATGGCTTCCCGCCGGAGGTGGAGGAGCAGGATGATGGCACGCTGCCCA
TGTCTTGTGCCCAGGAGAGCGGGATGGACCGTCACCCTGCAGCCTGTGCTTCTGCTAGGATCAATGTGTA
GGCGGCCGCCTCGAGTCATACAGCTATATACCAAAGATCATACAGCTATATACCAAAGATCATACAGCTA
TATACCAAAGATCATACAGCTATATACCAAAGATCATACAGCTATATACCAAAGATCATACAGCTATATA
CCAAAGATCATACAGCTATATACCAAAGATCATACAGCTATATACCAAAGAGGGCCCGTTTAAACCCGCT
GATCAGCCTCGACTGTGCCTTCTAGTTGCCAGCCATCTGTTGTTTGCCCCTCCCCCGTGCCTTCCTTGAC
CCTGGAAGGTGCCACTCCCACTGTCCTTTCCTAATAAAATGAGGAAATTGCATCGCATTGTCTGAGTAGG
TGTCATTCTATTCTGGGGGGTGGGGTGGGGCAGGACAGCAAGGGGGAGGATTGGGAAGACAATAGCAGGC
ATGCTGGGGATGCGGTGGGCTCTATGGCTTCTGAGGCGGAAAGAACCAGCTGGTCGACCCTGTGGAATGT
GTGTCAGTTAGGGTGTGGAAAGTCCCCAGGCTCCCCAGCAGGCAGAAGTATGCAAAGCATGCATCTCAAT
TAGTCAGCAACCAGGTGTGGAAAGTCCCCAGGCTCCCCAGCAGGCAGAAGTATGCAAAGCATGCATCTCA
ATTAGTCAGCAACCATAGTCCCGCCCCTAACTCCGCCCATCCCGCCCCTAACTCCGCCCAGTTCCGCCCA
TTCTCCGCCCCATGGCTGACTAATTTTTTTTATTTATGCAGAGGCCGAGGCCGCCTCGGCCTCTGAGCTA
TTCCAGAAGTAGTGAGGAGGCTTTTTTGGAGGCC
